Addgene plasmid #234538: pAAV-CAG-Lck-mCerulean3
Purpose: to label the membrane of cells with a fluorescent protein (mCerulean3)
Depositing lab: Hajime Hirase. Depositing organization: University of Copenhagen. Publication: Genetic tools for imaging microcirculation via plasma labeling. Wang X, Vittani M, Lee AB, Knak PG, Hirase H. Anat Sci Int. 2025 Jun 27. doi: 10.1007/s12565-025-00858-x. PubMed 40576868.
Backbone
  Vector backbone: Addgene plasmid #107702
  Vector type: AAV
Growth in bacteria
  Bacterial resistance: Ampicillin, 100 μg/mL
  Growth temperature: 30°C
  Growth strain: NEB Stable
  Copy number: High Copy
Gene/Insert
  Gene/Insert name: Lck-mCerulean3
  Species: Other
  Mutation: None
  Promoter: Short CAG
  Cloning method: Restriction Enzyme; 5′ cloning site Unknown (unknown if destroyed)
Terms and licenses: Academic/Nonprofit Terms; Industry Terms: Not Available to Industry
How to cite: pAAV-CAG-Lck-mCerulean3 was a gift from Hajime Hirase (Addgene plasmid # 234538 ; http://n2t.net/addgene:234538 ; RRID:Addgene_234538)
