[The description below was written by a language model from this plasmid's Addgene catalogue record and pLannotate feature annotations shown in this document.]
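Description:
pAAV-CAG-Lck-mCerulean3 is an adeno-associated virus transfer plasmid of about 5.5 kb, built on an existing pAAV backbone and designed to express a membrane-targeted cyan fluorescent protein in transduced cells. It is maintained in E. coli through a high-copy ColE1/pUC-type origin and selected with ampicillin via the β-lactamase gene and its native promoter. An f1 phage origin is also present in the backbone. As is common for ITR-containing plasmids, the record lists a recombination-deficient host strain, reflecting the tendency of the repeats to rearrange. Short lacZα and lacI fragments flanking the ITRs appear to be backbone remnants with no functional role.

The expression cassette lies between two AAV2 inverted terminal repeats, which provide the cis signals for genome replication and packaging when rep, cap and helper functions are supplied in trans. Transcription is driven by a shortened CAG promoter, annotated as a partial CMV enhancer, the chicken β-actin promoter and truncated hybrid/chimeric intron sequences. The small rabbit-type β-globin hit most likely belongs to the end of this intron region rather than to a separate coding sequence. The insert is Lck-mCerulean3. The feature table annotates only the mCerulean3 coding sequence, so the Lck portion, generally a short N-terminal acylation motif that anchors proteins to the plasma membrane, is presumably in the unannotated stretch just upstream. A WPRE downstream enhances transcript stability and expression, followed by an SV40 polyadenylation signal. The stated purpose is fluorescent labelling of cell membranes, and the associated work concerns genetic tools for imaging microcirculation.
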