Features (pLannotate 1.2.2; 17 found; start..end, strand, type, name):
    182..770     -  rep_origin     ori: high-copy-number ColE1/pMB1/pBR322/pUC origin of replication
    941..1801    -  CDS            AmpR: β-lactamase; bla; confers resistance to ampicillin, carbenicillin, and related antibiotics
   1802..1906    -  promoter       AmpR promoter: bla
   1959..2387    -  rep_origin     f1 ori (sequence partly withheld): f1 bacteriophage origin of replication; arrow indicates direction of (+) strand synthesis
   2392..2461    -  CDS            lacZα (fragment): LacZα fragment of β-galactosidase; lacZ fragment
   2456..2588    -  repeat_region  AAV2 ITR (fragment): inverted terminal repeat of adeno-associated virus serotype 2 inverted
   2649..2897    +  enhancer       CMV enhancer (fragment): human cytomegalovirus immediate early enhancer
   2899..3176    +  promoter       chicken β-actin promoter: No description available
   3177..3312    +  intron         hybrid intron (fragment): hybrid between chicken β-actin (CBA) and minute virus of mice (MMV) introns (Gray et al., 2011)
   3401..3531    +  intron         chimeric intron (fragment): chimera between introns from chicken β-actin and rabbit β-globin
   3529..3597    +  CDS            HBB (fragment): HBB_LEPEU - Experimental evidence at protein level: Swiss-Prot protein existence level 1. Involved in oxygen transport from the lung to the various peripheral tissues. From Lepus europaeus (European hare).
   3633..4346    +  CDS            mCerulean3: mCerulean3 is a basic (constitutively fluorescent) cyan fluorescent protein published in 2011, derived from Aequorea victoria. It is reported to be a somewhat slowly-maturing monomer with very low acid sensitivity.
   4370..4958    +  misc_feature   WPRE: woodchuck hepatitis virus posttranscriptional regulatory element
   5001..5122    -  polyA_signal   SV40 poly(A) signal: SV40 polyadenylation signal
   5145..5213    -  CDS            large T antigen (fragment): large T antigen from SV40 (simian virus 40)
   5284..5417    +  repeat_region  AAV2 ITR: inverted terminal repeat of adeno-associated virus serotype 2 inverted
   5411..5467    -  CDS            lacI (fragment): lac repressor; lacI; The lac repressor binds to the lac operator to inhibit transcription in E. coli. This inhibition can be relieved by adding lactose or isopropyl-β-D-thiogalactopyranoside (IPTG).
>Addgene plasmid #234538 | pAAV-CAG-Lck-mCerulean3 | addgene full sequence | sequence record 471014 | Addgene NGS Result
CTTCCGCTTCCTCGCTCACTGACTCGCTGCGCTCGGTCGTTCGGCTGCGGCGAGCGGTATCAGCTCACTC
AAAGGCGGTAATACGGTTATCCACAGAATCAGGGGATAACGCAGGAAAGAACATGTGAGCAAAAGGCCAG
CAAAAGGCCAGGAACCGTAAAAAGGCCGCGTTGCTGGCGTTTTTCCATAGGCTCCGCCCCCCTGACGAGC
ATCACAAAAATCGACGCTCAAGTCAGAGGTGGCGAAACCCGACAGGACTATAAAGATACCAGGCGTTTCC
CCCTGGAAGCTCCCTCGTGCGCTCTCCTGTTCCGACCCTGCCGCTTACCGGATACCTGTCCGCCTTTCTC
CCTTCGGGAAGCGTGGCGCTTTCTCATAGCTCACGCTGTAGGTATCTCAGTTCGGTGTAGGTCGTTCGCT
CCAAGCTGGGCTGTGTGCACGAACCCCCCGTTCAGCCCGACCGCTGCGCCTTATCCGGTAACTATCGTCT
TGAGTCCAACCCGGTAAGACACGACTTATCGCCACTGGCAGCAGCCACTGGTAACAGGATTAGCAGAGCG
AGGTATGTAGGCGGTGCTACAGAGTTCTTGAAGTGGTGGCCTAACTACGGCTACACTAGAAGAACAGTAT
TTGGTATCTGCGCTCTGCTGAAGCCAGTTACCTTCGGAAAAAGAGTTGGTAGCTCTTGATCCGGCAAACA
AACCACCGCTGGTAGCGGTGGTTTTTTTGTTTGCAAGCAGCAGATTACGCGCAGAAAAAAAGGATCTCAA
GAAGATCCTTTGATCTTTTCTACGGGGTCTGACGCTCAGTGGAACGAAAACTCACGTTAAGGGATTTTGG
TCATGAGATTATCAAAAAGGATCTTCACCTAGATCCTTTTAAATTAAAAATGAAGTTTTAAATCAATCTA
AAGTATATATGAGTAAACTTGGTCTGACAGTTACCAATGCTTAATCAGTGAGGCACCTATCTCAGCGATC
TGTCTATTTCGTTCATCCATAGTTGCCTGACTCCCCGTCGTGTAGATAACTACGATACGGGAGGGCTTAC
CATCTGGCCCCAGTGCTGCAATGATACCGCGAGACCCACGCTCACCGGCTCCAGATTTATCAGCAATAAA
CCAGCCAGCCGGAAGGGCCGAGCGCAGAAGTGGTCCTGCAACTTTATCCGCCTCCATCCAGTCTATTAAT
TGTTGCCGGGAAGCTAGAGTAAGTAGTTCGCCAGTTAATAGTTTGCGCAACGTTGTTGCCATTGCTACAG
GCATCGTGGTGTCACGCTCGTCGTTTGGTATGGCTTCATTCAGCTCCGGTTCCCAACGATCAAGGCGAGT
TACATGATCCCCCATGTTGTGCAAAAAAGCGGTTAGCTCCTTCGGTCCTCCGATCGTTGTCAGAAGTAAG
TTGGCCGCAGTGTTATCACTCATGGTTATGGCAGCACTGCATAATTCTCTTACTGTCATGCCATCCGTAA
GATGCTTTTCTGTGACTGGTGAGTACTCAACCAAGTCATTCTGAGAATAGTGTATGCGGCGACCGAGTTG
CTCTTGCCCGGCGTCAATACGGGATAATACCGCGCCACATAGCAGAACTTTAAAAGTGCTCATCATTGGA
AAACGTTCTTCGGGGCGAAAACTCTCAAGGATCTTACCGCTGTTGAGATCCAGTTCGATGTAACCCACTC
GTGCACCCAACTGATCTTCAGCATCTTTTACTTTCACCAGCGTTTCTGGGTGAGCAAAAACAGGAAGGCA
AAATGCCGCAAAAAAGGGAATAAGGGCGACACGGAAATGTTGAATACTCATACTCTTCCTTTTTCAATAT
TATTGAAGCATTTATCAGGGTTATTGTCTCATGAGCGGATACATATTTGAATGTATTTAGAAAAATAAAC
AAATAGGGGTTCCGCGCACATTTCCCCGAAAAGTGCCACCTAAATTGTAAGCGTTAATATTTTGTTAAAA
TTCGCGTTAAATTTTTGTTAAATCAGCTCATTTTTTAACCAATAGGCCGAAATCGGCAAAATCCCTTATA
AATCAAAAGAATAGACCGAGATAGGGT
[37 nt withheld, positions 2058-2094]
AAAGAACGTGGACTCCAACGTCAAAGG
[49 nt withheld, positions 2122-2170]
T
[91 nt withheld, positions 2172-2262]
G
[124 nt withheld, positions 2264-2387]
CCCATTCGCCATTCAGGCTGCGCAACTGTTGGGAAGGGCGATCGGTGCGGGCCTCTTCGCTATTACGCCA
GCTGCGCGCTCGCTCGCTCACTGAGGCCGCCCGGGCAAAGCCCGGGCGTCGGGCGACCTTTGGTCGCCCG
GCCTCAGTGAGCGAGCGAGCGCGCAGAGAGGGAGTGGCCAACTCCATCACTAGGGGTTCCTTGTAGTTAA
TGATTAACCCGCCATGCTACTTATCTACGTAGCCATGCTCTAGGAAGAGTACCATTGACGTCAATAATGA
CGTATGTTCCCATAGTAACGCCAATAGGGACTTTCCATTGACGTCAATGGGTGGAGTATTTACGGTAAAC
TGCCCACTTGGCAGTACATCAAGTGTATCATATGCCAAGTACGCCCCCTATTGACGTCAATGACGGTAAA
TGGCCCGCCTGGCATTATGCCCAGTACATGACCTTATGGGACTTTCCTACTTGGCAGTACATCTACGTAT
TAGTCATCGCTATTACCATGGTCGAGGTGAGCCCCACGTTCTGCTTCACTCTCCCCATCTCCCCCCCCTC
CCCACCCCCAATTTTGTATTTATTTATTTTTTAATTATTTTGTGCAGCGATGGGGGCGGGGGGGGGGGGG
GGGCGCGCGCCGGGGGGGGGGGGGGGGGGGGGGGGGGGGGGGGGGGSGRGGCGGAGAGGTGCGGCGGCAG
CCAATCAGAGCGGCGCGCTCCGAAAGTTTCCTTTTATGGCGAGGCGGCGGCGGCGGCGGCCCTATAAAAA
GCGAAGCGCGCGGCGGGCGGGAGTCGCTGCGCGCTGCCTTCGCCCCGTGCCCCGCTCCGCCGCCGCCTCG
CGCCGCCCGCCCCGGCTCTGACTGACCGCGTTACTCCCACAGGTGAGCGGGCGGGACGGCCCTTCTCCTC
CGGGCTGTAATTAGCGCTTGGTTTAATGACGGCTTGTTTCTTTTCTGTGGCTGCGTGAAAGCCTTGAGGG
GCTCCGGGAGGGCCCTTTGTGCGGGGGGAGCGGCTCGGGGCTGTCCGCGGGGGGACGGCTGCCTTCGGGG
GGGACGGGGCAGGGCGGGGTTCGGCTTCTGGCGTGTGACCGGCGGCTCTAGAGCCTCTGCTAACCATGTT
CATGCCTTCTTCTTTTTCCTACAGCTCCTGGGCAACGTGCTGGTTATTGTGCTGTCTCATCATTTTGGCA
AAGAATTGGATCCACCGGTGCCACCATGGGCTGCGTGTGCAGCAGCAACCCCGAGGTGAGCAAGGGCGAG
GAGCTGTTCACCGGGGTGGTGCCCATCCTGGTCGAGCTGGACGGCGACGTAAACGGCCACAAGTTCAGCG
TGTCCGGCGAGGGCGAGGGCGATGCCACCTACGGCAAGCTGACCCTGAAGTTCATCTGCACCACCGGCAA
GCTGCCCGTGCCCTGGCCCACCCTCGTGACCACCCTGAGCTGGGGCGTGCAGTGCTTCGCCCGCTACCCC
GACCACATGAAGCAGCACGACTTCTTCAAGTCCGCCATGCCCGAAGGCTACGTCCAGGAGCGCACCATCT
TCTTCAAGGACGACGGCAACTACAAGACCCGCGCCGAGGTGAAGTTCGAGGGCGACACCCTGGTGAACCG
CATCGAGCTGAAGGGCATCGACTTCAAGGAGGACGGCAACATCCTGGGGCACAAGCTGGAGTACAACGCC
ATCCACGGCAACGTCTATATCACCGCCGACAAGCAGAAGAACGGCATCAAGGCCAACTTCGGCCTCAACT
GCAACATCGAGGACGGCAGCGTGCAGCTCGCCGACCACTACCAGCAGAACACCCCCATCGGCGACGGCCC
CGTGCTGCTGCCCGACAACCACTACCTGAGCACCCAGTCCAAGCTGAGCAAAGACCCCAACGAGAAGCGC
GATCACATGGTCCTGCTGGAGTTCGTGACCGCCGCCGGGATCACTCTCGGCATGGACGAGCTGTACAAGT
AAGCGGCCGCAAGCTTATCGATAATCAACCTCTGGATTACAAAATTTGTGAAAGATTGACTGGTATTCTT
AACTATGTTGCTCCTTTTACGCTATGTGGATACGCTGCTTTAATGCCTTTGTATCATGCTATTGCTTCCC
GTATGGCTTTCATTTTCTCCTCCTTGTATAAATCCTGGTTGCTGTCTCTTTATGAGGAGTTGTGGCCCGT
TGTCAGGCAACGTGGCGTGGTGTGCACTGTGTTTGCTGACGCAACCCCCACTGGTTGGGGCATTGCCACC
ACCTGTCAGCTCCTTTCCGGGACTTTCGCTTTCCCCCTCCCTATTGCCACGGCGGAACTCATCGCCGCCT
GCCTTGCCCGCTGCTGGACAGGGGCTCGGCTGTTGGGCACTGACAATTCCGTGGTGTTGTCGGGGAAATC
ATCGTCCTTTCCTTGGCTGCTCGCCTGTGTTGCCACCTGGATTCTGCGCGGGACGTCCTTCTGCTACGTC
CCTTCGGCCCTCAATCCAGCGGACCTTCCTTCCCGCGGCCTGCTGCCGGCTCTGCGGCCTCTTCCGCGTC
TTCGCCTTCGCCCTCAGACGAGTCGGATCTCCCTTTGGGCCGCCTCCCCGCATCGATACCGTCGACCCGG
GCGGCCGCTTCGAGCAGACATGATAAGATACATTGATGAGTTTGGACAAACCACAACTAGAATGCAGTGA
AAAAAATGCTTTATTTGTGAAATTTGTGATGCTATTGCTTTATTTGTAACCATTATAAGCTGCAATAAAC
AAGTTAACAACAACAATTGCATTCATTTTATGTTTCAGGTTCAGGGGGAGATGTGGGAGGTTTTTTAAAG
CAAGTAAAACCTCTACAAATGTGGTAAAATCGATAAGGATCTTCCTAGAGCATGGCTACGTAGATAAGTA
GCATGGCGGGTTAATCATTAACTACAAGGAACCCCTAGTGATGGAGTTGGCCACTCCCTCTCTGCGCGCT
CGCTCGCTCACTGAGGCCGGGCGACCAAAGGTCGCCCGACGCCCGGGCTTTGCCCGGGCGGCCTCAGTGA
GCGAGCGAGCGCGCAGCTGCATTAATGAATCGGCCAACGCGCGGGGAGAGGCGGTTTGCGTATTGGGCGC
T
